Addgene plasmid #37457: pNCMV 6bE6
Purpose: Expression of HPV 6bE6 in mammalian cells
Depositing lab: Karl Munger. Depositing organization: Brigham and Women's Hospital. Publication: Activation of cap dependent translation by mucosal Human Papillomavirus E6 proteins is dependent on the integrity of the LXXLL binding motif. Spangle J, Ghosh-Choudhury N, Munger K. J Virol. 2012 May 2. 10.1128/JVI.00487-12 PubMed 22553330.
Backbone
  Vector backbone: CMV bam neo
  Backbone size w/o insert (bp): 6550
  Total vector size (bp): 7081
  Modifications to backbone: Flag/HA tag-containing linker added at BamHI site.
  Vector type: Mammalian Expression
  Selectable markers: Neomycin (select with G418)
Growth in bacteria
  Bacterial resistance: Ampicillin, 100 μg/mL
  Growth temperature: 37°C
  Growth strain: DH5alpha
  Copy number: High Copy
Gene/Insert
  Gene/Insert name: HPV 6bE6 (alt names: 6bE6; E6)
  Species: HPV
  Insert size (bp): 530
  GenBank ID: NC_001355 NP_040296.1
  Entrez Gene: E6 (a.k.a. HPV6bgp1)
  Promoter: CMV
  Tag / fusion protein: Flag (N terminal on backbone); HA (N terminal on backbone)
  Cloning method: Restriction Enzyme; 5′ cloning site BamHI (destroyed during cloning); 3′ cloning site BamHI (destroyed during cloning)
  Sequencing primers: 5′ Bglob_intron_F (ctggtcatcatcctgccttt)
Terms and licenses: Academic/Nonprofit Terms; Industry Terms: Not Available to Industry
How to cite: pNCMV 6bE6 was a gift from Karl Munger (Addgene plasmid # 37457 ; http://n2t.net/addgene:37457 ; RRID:Addgene_37457)
