[The description below was written by a language model from this plasmid's Addgene catalogue record.]
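Description:
pNCMV 6bE6 is a mammalian expression plasmid of about 7.1 kb built on the CMV bam neo backbone, which was modified by inserting a linker encoding Flag and HA epitope tags at the BamHI site. It is propagated in E. coli as a high-copy plasmid under ampicillin selection. It also carries a neomycin resistance marker, so transfected mammalian cells can be selected with G418, for example to derive stable lines. No feature table accompanies the record, so the bacterial origin of replication, the polyadenylation signal and the promoter driving the neomycin marker are not stated. The recommended sequencing primer is named for a beta-globin intron, which suggests that such an intron lies upstream of the cloning site, although the record does not list it as a feature.

The payload is the E6 open reading frame of human papillomavirus type 6b, a low-risk mucosal HPV, carried as an insert of roughly 530 bp. It was cloned by restriction digestion into the BamHI position, and both flanking BamHI sites were destroyed in the process. Transcription is driven by the CMV promoter, a strong constitutive promoter in most mammalian cell types. The backbone-encoded Flag and HA tags are fused to the N-terminus of E6, allowing the protein to be detected by immunoblotting or immunofluorescence and to be recovered by single or tandem affinity purification with standard anti-tag antibodies.

The stated purpose is expression of HPV 6b E6 in mammalian cells. The associated study examined how mucosal HPV E6 proteins activate cap-dependent translation and how this depends on the integrity of their LXXLL-binding motif. The plasmid is therefore suited to comparing E6 proteins from different HPV types and to identifying their cellular binding partners.
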