>Addgene plasmid #37457 | pNCMV 6bE6 | depositor partial sequence | sequence record 47242 | Tag and insert
ATGGACTACAAGGATGACGATGACAAGCTCGATGGAGGATACCCATACGATGTTCCAGATTACGCTGATT
CGACTGGAATGGAAAGTGCAAATGCCTCCACGTCTGCAACGACCATAGACCAGTTGTGCAAGACGTTTAA
TCTATCTATGCATACGTTGCAAATTAATTGTGTGTTTTGCAAGAATGCACTGACCACAGCAGAGATTTAT
TCATATGCATATAAACACCTAAAGGTCCTGTTTCGAGGCGGCTATCCATATGCAGCCTGCGCGTGCTGCC
TAGAATTTCATGGAAAAATAAACCAATATAGACACTTTGATTATGCTGGATATGCAACAACAGTTGAAGA
AGAAACTAAACAAGACATCTTAGACGTGCTAATTCGGTGCTACCTGTGTCACAAACCGCTGTGTGAAGTA
GAAAAGGTAAAACATATACTAACCAAGGCGCGGTTCATAAAGCTAAATTGTACGTGGAAGGGTCGCTGCC
TACACTGCTGGACAACATGCATGGAAGACATGTTACCCTAAAAGCTATCGGATCCGTCGA
