>Addgene plasmid #37457 | pNCMV 6bE6 | addgene partial sequence | sequence record 51328 | HPV6bE6-R 5'-AACCGCGCCTTGGTTAGTAT-3'
GCGGTTTGTGACACAGGTAGCACCGAATTAGCACGTCTAAGATGTCTTGTTTAGTTTCTTCTTCAACTGT
TGTTGCATATCCAGCATAATCAAAGTGTCTATATTGGTTTATTTTTCCATGAAATTCTAGGCAGCACGCG
CAGGCTGCATATGGATAGCCGCCTCGAAACAGGACCTTTAGGTGTTTATATGCATATGAATAAATCTCTG
CTGTGGTCAGTGCATTCTTGCAAAACACACAATTAATTTGCAACGTATGCATAGATAGATTAAACGTCTT
GCACAACTGGTCTATGGTCGTTGCAGACGTGGAGGCATTTGCACTTTCCATTCCAGTCGAATCAGCGTAA
TCTGGAACATCGTATGGGTATCCTCCATCGAGCTTGTCATCGTCATCCTTGTAGTCCATAGATCCGTCGA
GGAATTCTTTGCCAAAATGATGAGACAGCACAACAACCAGCACGTTGCCCAGGAGCTGTAGGAAAGAGAA
GAAGGCATGAACATGGTTAGCAGAGGGGCCCGGTTTGGACTCAGAGTATTTTATCCTCATCTCAAACAGT
GTATATCATTGTAACCATAAAGAGAAAGGCAGGATGATGACCAGGGTGTAGTTGTTTCTACCAATAAGAA
TATTTCCACGCCAGCCAGAATTTATATGCAGAAATATTCTACCTTATCATTTAATTATAACAATTGTTCT
CTAAAACTGTGCTGAAGTACAATATAATATACCCTGATTGCCTTGAAAAAAAAGTGATTAGAGAAAGTAC
TTACAATCTGACAAATAAACAAAAGTGAATAA
